Addgene plasmid #238517: pMH_MBP_AtCCA1_88-198
Purpose: Bacterial expression of A. thaliana CCA1 88-198
Depositing lab: Michael Hothorn. Depositing organization: University of Geneva.
Backbone
  Vector backbone: pMH (pET-24d based)
  Vector type: Bacterial Expression
Growth in bacteria
  Bacterial resistance: Kanamycin, 50 μg/mL
  Growth temperature: 37°C
  Growth strain: DH5alpha
  Copy number: High Copy
Gene/Insert
  Gene/Insert name: AtCCA1
  Species: A. thaliana (mustard weed)
  Entrez Gene: CCA1 (a.k.a. AT2G46830, AtCCA1, F19D11.11, MYB-RELATED DNA BINDING PROTEIN, circadian clock associated 1)
  Tag / fusion protein: 2x Strep, 6x His, MBP, N-term, TEV cleavable (N terminal on insert)
  Cloning method: Gibson Cloning
Terms and licenses: Academic/Nonprofit Terms; Industry Terms: Not Available to Industry
How to cite: pMH_MBP_AtCCA1_88-198 was a gift from Michael Hothorn (Addgene plasmid # 238517 ; http://n2t.net/addgene:238517 ; RRID:Addgene_238517)
