[The description below was written by a language model from this plasmid's Addgene catalogue record and pLannotate feature annotations shown in this document.]
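Description:
pMH_MBP_AtCCA1_88-198 is a bacterial expression plasmid built on the pMH backbone, a pET-24d derivative, for producing a fragment of the Arabidopsis thaliana circadian clock transcription factor CCA1 (CIRCADIAN CLOCK ASSOCIATED 1, AT2G46830) in E. coli. It replicates from a ColE1/pMB1-type origin and is selected with kanamycin through an aph(3')-Ia aminoglycoside phosphotransferase gene. The catalogue lists it as high copy, although the annotated backbone retains the pBR322 bom region and the rop gene, which normally moderates copy number. An f1 phage origin is also present, along with short remnants of the tetracycline resistance gene that are non-functional backbone leftovers.

The expression cassette follows the standard pET design. A T7 promoter is coupled to a lac operator, followed by the T7 gene 10 ribosome binding site, the fusion open reading frame and a T7 terminator. A plasmid-borne lacI gene supplies repressor, so transcription stays off until IPTG induction in a host that expresses T7 RNA polymerase. The insert, introduced by Gibson cloning, encodes CCA1 residues 88–198 according to the construct name. The annotated CCA1 match is somewhat longer than 111 codons would require, and the record does not explain this difference. The fragment is fused at its N-terminus to a signal-sequence-free, cytosolic maltose binding protein. The catalogue also lists a 2x Strep tag, a 6x His tag and a TEV protease cleavage site, though the feature table annotates only MBP. This arrangement aids solubility, permits affinity purification and allows the tags to be removed afterwards. The plasmid is therefore suited to recombinant production of this CCA1 region, but the record does not state any specific downstream application.
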