Features (pLannotate 1.2.2; 18 found; start..end, strand, type, name):
      1..589     +  rep_origin     ori: high-copy-number ColE1/pMB1/pBR322/pUC origin of replication
    775..914     -  misc_feature   bom: basis of mobility region from pBR322
   1016..1207    -  CDS            rop: Rop protein, which maintains plasmids at low copy number; rop
   1224..1604    +  CDS            YPB1_ECOLX: Protein predicted: Swiss-Prot protein existence level 4. From Escherichia coli.
   1676..1967    -  CDS            TcR (fragment): tetracycline efflux protein; tet; confers resistance to tetracycline
   1982..2003    -  protein_bind   CAP binding site: CAP binding activates transcription in the presence of cAMP. E. coli catabolite activator protein
   2016..3098    -  CDS            lacI: lac repressor; lacI; The lac repressor binds to the lac operator to inhibit transcription in E. coli. This inhibition can be relieved by adding lactose or isopropyl-β-D-thiogalactopyranoside (IPTG).
   3099..3176    -  promoter       lacI promoter: lacI
   3184..3463    -  CDS            TcR (fragment): tetracycline efflux protein; tet; confers resistance to tetracycline
   3485..3503    +  promoter       T7 promoter: promoter for bacteriophage T7 RNA polymerase
   3504..3528    +  protein_bind   lac operator: The lac repressor binds to the lac operator to inhibit transcription in E. coli. This inhibition can be relieved by adding lactose or isopropyl-β-D-thiogalactopyranoside (IPTG). lac repressor encoded by lacI
   3543..3565    +  RBS            RBS: efficient ribosome binding site from bacteriophage T7 gene 10 (Olins and Rangwala, 1989)
   3644..4744    +  CDS            MBP: maltose binding protein from E. coli; malE (mutated); This version of the gene does not encode a signal sequence, so MBP will remain in the cytosol.
   4784..5221    +  CDS            CCA1 (fragment): CCA1_ARATH - Experimental evidence at protein level: Swiss-Prot protein existence level 1. Transcription factor involved in the circadian clock and in the phytochrome regulation. Binds to the promoter regions of APRR1/TOC1 and TCP21/CHE to repress their transcription. Binds to the promoter regions of CAB2A and CAB2B to promote their transcription. Represses both LHY and itself. From Arabidopsis thaliana (Mouse-ear cress).
   5228..5275    +  terminator     T7 terminator: transcription terminator for bacteriophage T7 RNA polymerase
   5312..5740    +  rep_origin     f1 ori (sequence partly withheld): f1 bacteriophage origin of replication; arrow indicates direction of (+) strand synthesis
   5793..5850    +  promoter       AmpR promoter (fragment): bla
   5859..6674    -  CDS            KanR: aminoglycoside phosphotransferase; aph(3')-Ia; confers resistance to kanamycin in bacteria or G418 (Geneticin®) in eukaryotes
>Addgene plasmid #238517 | pMH_MBP_AtCCA1_88-198 | addgene full sequence | sequence record 477133 | Addgene NGS Result
TTGAGATCCTTTTTTTCTGCGCGTAATCTGCTGCTTGCAAACAAAAAAACCACCGCTACCAGCGGTGGTT
TGTTTGCCGGATCAAGAGCTACCAACTCTTTTTCCGAAGGTAACTGGCTTCAGCAGAGCGCAGATACCAA
ATACTGTCCTTCTAGTGTAGCCGTAGTTAGGCCACCACTTCAAGAACTCTGTAGCACCGCCTACATACCT
CGCTCTGCTAATCCTGTTACCAGTGGCTGCTGCCAGTGGCGATAAGTCGTGTCTTACCGGGTTGGACTCA
AGACGATAGTTACCGGATAAGGCGCAGCGGTCGGGCTGAACGGGGGGTTCGTGCACACAGCCCAGCTTGG
AGCGAACGACCTACACCGAACTGAGATACCTACAGCGTGAGCTATGAGAAAGCGCCACGCTTCCCGAAGG
GAGAAAGGCGGACAGGTATCCGGTAAGCGGCAGGGTCGGAACAGGAGAGCGCACGAGGGAGCTTCCAGGG
GGAAACGCCTGGTATCTTTATAGTCCTGTCGGGTTTCGCCACCTCTGACTTGAGCGTCGATTTTTGTGAT
GCTCGTCAGGGGGGCGGAGCCTATGGAAAAACGCCAGCAACGCGGCCTTTTTACGGTTCCTGGCCTTTTG
CTGGCCTTTTGCTCACATGTTCTTTCCTGCGTTATCCCCTGATTCTGTGGATAACCGTATTACCGCCTTT
GAGTGAGCTGATACCGCTCGCCGCAGCCGAACGACCGAGCGCAGCGAGTCAGTGAGCGAGGAAGCGGAAG
AGCGCCTGATGCGGTATTTTCTCCTTACGCATCTGTGCGGTATTTCACACCGCAATGGTGCACTCTCAGT
ACAATCTGCTCTGATGCCGCATAGTTAAGCCAGTATACACTCCGCTATCGCTACGTGACTGGGTCATGGC
TGCGCCCCGACACCCGCCAACACCCGCTGACGCGCCCTGACGGGCTTGTCTGCTCCCGGCATCCGCTTAC
AGACAAGCTGTGACCGTCTCCGGGAGCTGCATGTGTCAGAGGTTTTCACCGTCATCACCGAAACGCGCGA
GGCAGCTGCGGTAAAGCTCATCAGCGTGGTCGTGAAGCGATTCACAGATGTCTGCCTGTTCATCCGCGTC
CAGCTCGTTGAGTTTCTCCAGAAGCGTTAATGTCTGGCTTCTGATAAAGCGGGCCATGTTAAGGGCGGTT
TTTTCCTGTTTGGTCACTGATGCCTCCGTGTAAGGGGGATTTCTGTTCATGGGGGTAATGATACCGATGA
AACGAGAGAGGATGCTCACGATACGGGTTACTGATGATGAACATGCCCGGTTACTGGAACGTTGTGAGGG
TAAACAACTGGCGGTATGGATGCGGCGGGACCAGAGAAAAATCACTCAGGGTCAATGCCAGCGCTTCGTT
AATACAGATGTAGGTGTTCCACAGGGTAGCCAGCAGCATCCTGCGATGCAGATCCGGAACATAATGGTGC
AGGGCGCTGACTTCCGCGTTTCCAGACTTTACGAAACACGGAAACCGAAGACCATTCATGTTGTTGCTCA
GGTCGCAGACGTTTTGCAGCAGCAGTCGCTTCACGTTCGCTCGCGTATCGGTGATTCATTCTGCTAACCA
GTAAGGCAACCCCGCCAGCCTAGCCGGGTCCTCAACGACAGGAGCACGATCATGCGCACCCGTGGGGCCG
CCATGCCGGCGATAATGGCCTGCTTCTCGCCGAAACGTTTGGTGGCGGGACCAGTGACGAAGGCTTGAGC
GAGGGCGTGCAAGATTCCGAATACCGCAAGCGACAGGCCGATCATCGTCGCGCTCCAGCGAAAGCGGTCC
TCGCCGAAAATGACCCAGAGCGCTGCCGGCACCTGTCCTACGAGTTGCATGATAAAGAAGACAGTCATAA
GTGCGGCGACGATAGTCATGCCCCGCGCCCACCGGAAGGAGCTGACTGGGTTGAAGGCTCTCAAGGGCAT
CGGTCGAGATCCCGGTGCCTAATGAGTGAGCTAACTTACATTAATTGCGTTGCGCTCACTGCCCGCTTTC
CAGTCGGGAAACCTGTCGTGCCAGCTGCATTAATGAATCGGCCAACGCGCGGGGAGAGGCGGTTTGCGTA
TTGGGCGCCAGGGTGGTTTTTCTTTTCACCAGTGAGACGGGCAACAGCTGATTGCCCTTCACCGCCTGGC
CCTGAGAGAGTTGCAGCAAGCGGTCCACGCTGGTTTGCCCCAGCAGGCGAAAATCCTGTTTGATGGTGGT
TAACGGCGGGATATAACATGAGCTGTCTTCGGTATCGTCGTATCCCACTACCGAGATATCCGCACCAACG
CGCAGCCCGGACTCGGTAATGGCGCGCATTGCGCCCAGCGCCATCTGATCGTTGGCAACCAGCATCGCAG
TGGGAACGATGCCCTCATTCAGCATTTGCATGGTTTGTTGAAAACCGGACATGGCACTCCAGTCGCCTTC
CCGTTCCGCTATCGGCTGAATTTGATTGCGAGTGAGATATTTATGCCAGCCAGCCAGACGCAGACGCGCC
GAGACAGAACTTAATGGGCCCGCTAACAGCGCGATTTGCTGGTGACCCAATGCGACCAGATGCTCCACGC
CCAGTCGCGTACCGTCTTCATGGGAGAAAATAATACTGTTGATGGGTGTCTGGTCAGAGACATCAAGAAA
TAACGCCGGAACATTAGTGCAGGCAGCTTCCACAGCAATGGCATCCTGGTCATCCAGCGGATAGTTAATG
ATCAGCCCACTGACGCGTTGCGCGAGAAGATTGTGCACCGCCGCTTTACAGGCTTCGACGCCGCTTCGTT
CTACCATCGACACCACCACGCTGGCACCCAGTTGATCGGCGCGAGATTTAATCGCCGCGACAATTTGCGA
CGGCGCGTGCAGGGCCAGACTGGAGGTGGCAACGCCAATCAGCAACGACTGTTTGCCCGCCAGTTGTTGT
GCCACGCGGTTGGGAATGTAATTCAGCTCCGCCATCGCCGCTTCCACTTTTTCCCGCGTTTTCGCAGAAA
CGTGGCTGGCCTGGTTCACCACGCGGGAAACGGTCTGATAAGAGACACCGGCATACTCTGCGACATCGTA
TAACGTTACTGGTTTCACATTCACCACCCTGAATTGACTCTCTTCCGGGCGCTATCATGCCATACCGCGA
AAGGTTTTGCGCCATTCGATGGTGTCCGGGATCTCGACGCTCTCCCTTATGCGACTCCTGCATTAGGAAG
CAGCCCAGTAGTAGGTTGAGGCCGTTGAGCACCGCCGCCGCAAGGAATGGTGCATGCAAGGAGATGGCGC
CCAACAGTCCCCCGGCCACGGGGCCTGCCACCATACCCACGCCGAAACAAGCGCTCATGAGCCCGAAGTG
GCGAGCCCGATCTTCCCCATCGGTGATGTCGGCGATATAGGCGCCAGCAACCGCACCTGTGGCGCCGGTG
ATGCCGGCCACGATGCGTCCGGCGTAGAGGATCGAGATCTCGATCCCGCGAAATTAATACGACTCACTAT
AGGGGAATTGTGAGCGGATAACAATTCCCCTCTAGAAATAATTTTGTTTAACTTTAAGAAGGAGATATAC
CATGCATCATCATCACCATCACCACCACGGTGCCTCTTGGTCCCACCCCCAGTTCGAAAAGGGATCTGGA
TCTATGAAAATCGAAGAAGGTAAACTGGTAATCTGGATTAACGGCGATAAAGGCTATAACGGTCTCGCTG
AAGTCGGTAAGAAATTCGAGAAAGATACCGGAATTAAAGTCACCGTTGAGCATCCGGATAAACTGGAAGA
GAAATTCCCACAGGTTGCGGCAACTGGCGATGGCCCTGACATTATCTTCTGGGCACACGACCGCTTTGGT
GGCTACGCTCAATCTGGCCTGTTGGCTGAAATCACCCCGGACAAAGCGTTCCAGGACAAGCTGTATCCGT
TTACCTGGGATGCCGTACGTTACAACGGCAAGCTGATTGCTTACCCGATCGCTGTTGAAGCGTTATCGCT
GATTTATAACAAAGACCTGCTGCCGAACCCGCCAAAAACCTGGGAAGAGATCCCGGCGCTGGATAAAGAA
CTGAAAGCGAAAGGTAAGAGCGCGCTGATGTTCAACCTGCAAGAACCGTACTTCACCTGGCCGCTGATTG
CTGCTGACGGGGGTTATGCGTTCAAGTATGAAAACGGCAAGTACGACATTAAAGACGTGGGCGTGGATAA
CGCTGGCGCGAAAGCGGGTCTGACCTTCCTGGTTGACCTGATTAAAAACAAACACATGAATGCAGACACC
GATTACTCCATCGCAGAAGCTGCCTTTAATAAAGGCGAAACAGCGATGACCATCAACGGCCCGTGGGCAT
GGTCCAACATCGACACCAGCAAAGTGAATTATGGTGTAACGGTACTGCCGACCTTCAAGGGTCAACCATC
CAAACCGTTCGTTGGCGTGCTGAGCGCAGGTATTAACGCCGCCAGTCCGAACAAAGAGCTGGCAAAAGAG
TTCCTCGAAAACTATCTGCTGACTGATGAAGGTCTGGAAGCGGTTAATAAAGACAAACCGCTGGGTGCCG
TAGCGCTGAAGTCTTACGAGGAAGAGTTGGCGAAAGATCCACGTATTGCCGCCACTATGGAAAACGCCCA
GAAAGGTGAAATCATGCCGAACATCCCGCAGATGTCCGCTTTCTGGTATGCCGTGCGTACTGCGGTGATC
AACGCCGCCAGCGGTCGTCAGACTGTCGATGAAGCCCTGAAAGACGCGCAGACTAATTCGGGATCTGGCA
GTGGTTCTGAGAATCTTTATTTTCAGGGCGCCGACATAGCTATTCCTCCTCCACGGCCTAAGCGTAAACC
AAACAATCCTTATCCTCGAAAGACGGGAAGTGGAACGATCCTTATGTCAAAAACGGGTGTGAATGATGGA
AAAGAGTCCCTTGGATCAGAAAAAGTGTCGCATCCTGAGATGGCCAATGAAGATCGACAACAATCAAAGC
CTGAAGAGAAAACTCTGCAGGAAGACAACTGTTCAGATTGTTTCACTCATCAGTATCTCTCTGCTGCATC
CTCCATGAATAAAAGTTGTATAGAGACATCAAACGCAAGCACTTTCCGCGAGTTCTTGCCTTCACGGGAA
GAGGGAAGTCAGAATTAAGCGGCCGCACTCGAGCACCACCACCACCACCACTGAGATCCGGCTGCTAACA
AAGCCCGAAAGGAAGCTGAGTTGGCTGCTGCCACCGCTGAGCAATAACTAGCATAACCCCTTGGGGCCTC
TAAACGGGTCTTGAGGGGTTTTTTGCTGAAAGGAGGAACTATATCCGGATTGGCGAATGGG
[124 nt withheld, positions 5312-5435]
C
[91 nt withheld, positions 5437-5527]
A
[49 nt withheld, positions 5529-5577]
CCTTTGACGTTGGAGTCCACGTTCTTT
[37 nt withheld, positions 5605-5641]
ACCCTATCTCGGTCTATTCTTTTGATTTATAAGGGATTTTGCCGATTTCGGCCTATTGGTTAAAAAATGA
GCTGATTTAACAAAAATTTAACGCGAATTTTAACAAAATATTAACGCTTACAATTTAGGTGGCACTTTTC
GGGGAAATGTGCGCGGAACCCCTATTTGTTTATTTTTCTAAATACATTCAAATATGTATCCGCTCATGAA
TTAATTCTTAGAAAAACTCATCGAGCATCAAATGAAACTGCAATTTATTCATATCAGGATTATCAATACC
ATATTTTTGAAAAAGCCGTTTCTGTAATGAAGGAGAAAACTCACCGAGGCAGTTCCATAGGATGGCAAGA
TCCTGGTATCGGTCTGCGATTCCGACTCGTCCAACATCAATACAACCTATTAATTTCCCCTCGTCAAAAA
TAAGGTTATCAAGTGAGAAATCACCATGAGTGACGACTGAATCCGGTGAGAATGGCAAAAGTTTATGCAT
TTCTTTCCAGACTTGTTCAACAGGCCAGCCATTACGCTCGTCATCAAAATCACTCGCATCAACCAAACCG
TTATTCATTCGTGATTGCGCCTGAGCGAGACGAAATACGCGATCGCTGTTAAAAGGACAATTACAAACAG
GAATCGAATGCAACCGGCGCAGGAACACTGCCAGCGCATCAACAATATTTTCACCTGAATCAGGATATTC
TTCTAATACCTGGAATGCTGTTTTCCCGGGGATCGCAGTGGTGAGTAACCATGCATCATCAGGAGTACGG
ATAAAATGCTTGATGGTCGGAAGAGGCATAAATTCCGTCAGCCAGTTTAGTCTGACCATCTCATCTGTAA
CATCATTGGCAACGCTACCTTTGCCATGTTTCAGAAACAACTCTGGCGCATCGGGCTTCCCATACAATCG
ATAGATTGTCGCACCTGATTGCCCGACATTATCGCGAGCCCATTTATACCCATATAAATCAGCATCCATG
TTGGAATTTAATCGCGGCCTAGAGCAAGACGTTTCCCGTTGAATATGGCTCATAACACCCCTTGTATTAC
TGTTTATGTAAGCAGACAGTTTTATTGTTCATGACCAAAATCCCTTAACGTGAGTTTTCGTTCCACTGAG
CGTCAGACCCCGTAGAAAAGATCAAAGGATCTTC
